Addgene plasmid #90368: pLminP_Luc2P_RE26
Purpose: C/EBPb - CEBPB gene reporter
Depositing lab: Ramnik Xavier. Depositing organization: Broad Institute. Publication: Simultaneous Pathway Activity Inference and Gene Expression Analysis Using RNA Sequencing. O'Connell DJ, Kolde R, Sooknah M, Graham DB, Sundberg TB, Latorre IJ, Mikkelsen TS, Xavier RJ. Cell Syst. 2016 May 25;2(5):323-34. doi: 10.1016/j.cels.2016.04.011. Epub 2016 May 19. PubMed 27211859.
Backbone
  Vector backbone: pLenti7.3
  Backbone manufacturer: Thermo Fisher
  Backbone size w/o insert (bp): 7251
  Total vector size (bp): 9293
  Vector type: Lentiviral
  Selectable markers: eGFP
Growth in bacteria
  Bacterial resistance: Ampicillin, 100 μg/mL
  Growth temperature: 37°C
  Growth strain: NEB Stable
  Copy number: High Copy
Gene/Insert
  Gene/Insert name: Firefly luciferase (alt name: Luc2P)
  Species: P. pyralis
  Insert size (bp): 1776
  Promoter: CEBPb
  Cloning method: Gibson Cloning
  Sequencing primers: 5′ GGTACAGTGCAGGGGAAAGA
Resource information
  A portion of this plasmid was derived from a plasmid made by: pGL4.29 reporter vector (Promega)
Terms and licenses: Academic/Nonprofit Terms; Industry Terms: Not Available to Industry
How to cite: pLminP_Luc2P_RE26 was a gift from Ramnik Xavier (Addgene plasmid # 90368 ; http://n2t.net/addgene:90368 ; RRID:Addgene_90368)
