[The description below was written by a language model from this plasmid's Addgene catalogue record and pLannotate feature annotations shown in this document.]
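Description:
pLminP_Luc2P_RE26 is a lentiviral transcriptional reporter for C/EBPβ (CEBPB) activity, built on the pLenti7.3 backbone with reporter sequences derived in part from the pGL4.29 luciferase vector. In bacteria it is maintained through a high-copy ColE1/pUC origin and ampicillin resistance (AmpR); an f1 origin and remnants of a lac/lacZα cloning region flanked by T3 and T7 promoters are also present. The viral portion has a third-generation, self-inactivating layout: an RSV promoter drives a truncated HIV-1 5' LTR, followed by the Ψ packaging signal with a gag fragment, the RRE for Rev-dependent nuclear export of the genomic RNA, and the cPPT/CTS. The cassette ends in a ΔU3 3' LTR, followed by an SV40 polyadenylation signal and SV40 origin.

The payload is a firefly luciferase (synthetic luc2) fused to an hPEST degradation sequence, giving the destabilised Luc2P reporter, whose short half-life lets the signal follow changes in transcription more closely. It sits downstream of a minimal TATA-box promoter (minP) with low basal activity. The catalogue lists the promoter as CEBPb, implying a C/EBPβ response element placed upstream of minP, but that element is not annotated in the feature table and its composition is not stated. A WPRE follows the luciferase to enhance expression. A separate SV40 enhancer/early promoter drives Emerald GFP, providing a constitutive fluorescent marker for identifying or sorting transduced cells in place of drug selection. The sequenced record (9,207 nt) is slightly shorter than the listed total size of 9,293 bp. The associated publication title suggests the construct belongs to a set of response-element reporters used to infer pathway activity.
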