Features (pLannotate 1.2.2; 28 found; start..end, strand, type, name):
      3..229     +  promoter       RSV promoter: Rous sarcoma virus enhancer/promoter
    230..410     +  LTR            5' LTR (truncated): truncated 5' long terminal repeat (LTR) from HIV-1
    457..582     +  misc_feature   HIV-1 Ψ: packaging signal of human immunodeficiency virus type 1
    566..929     +  CDS            HIV-1 gag (fragment): gag protein from human immunodeficiency virus 1; gag
   1075..1308    +  misc_feature   RRE: The Rev response element (RRE) of HIV-1 allows for Rev-dependent mRNA export from the nucleus to the cytoplasm.
   1685..1785    +  CDS            Rev (fragment): human immunodeficiency virus 1 (HIV-1) Rev protein; rev; enhances nuclear export of unspliced and incompletely spliced viral mRNAs
   1804..1921    +  misc_feature   cPPT/CTS: central polypurine tract and central termination sequence of HIV-1
   2039..2070    +  promoter       minP: minimal TATA-box promoter with low basal activity
   2103..3752    +  CDS            luciferase: firefly luciferase synthetic luc2 version of the luciferase gene
   3756..3875    +  CDS            hPEST: PEST degradation sequence from mouse ornithine decarboxylase human codon-optimized
   3967..4555    +  misc_feature   WPRE: woodchuck hepatitis virus posttranscriptional regulatory element
   4570..4886    +  promoter       SV40 promoter: SV40 enhancer and early promoter
   4937..5656    +  CDS            EmGFP: Emerald GFP mammalian codon-optimized
   5655..5726    +  CDS            nef (fragment): NEF_HV1Z2 - Experimental evidence at protein level: Swiss-Prot protein existence level 1. Extracellular Nef protein targets CD4(+) T-lymphocytes for apoptosis by interacting with CXCR4 surface receptors. From Human immunodeficiency virus type 1 group M subtype D (isolate Z2/CDC-Z34) (HIV-1).
   5728..5961    +  LTR            3' LTR (ΔU3): self-inactivating 3' long terminal repeat (LTR) from HIV-1
   6033..6154    +  polyA_signal   SV40 poly(A) signal: SV40 polyadenylation signal
   6194..6329    +  rep_origin     SV40 ori: SV40 origin of replication
   6350..6368    -  promoter       T7 promoter: promoter for bacteriophage T7 RNA polymerase
   6376..6531    +  CDS            lacZα (fragment): LacZα fragment of β-galactosidase; lacZ fragment
   6536..6964    +  rep_origin     f1 ori (sequence partly withheld): f1 bacteriophage origin of replication; arrow indicates direction of (+) strand synthesis
   7017..7121    +  promoter       AmpR promoter: bla
   7122..7982    +  CDS            AmpR: β-lactamase; bla; confers resistance to ampicillin, carbenicillin, and related antibiotics
   8153..8741    +  rep_origin     ori: high-copy-number ColE1/pMB1/pBR322/pUC origin of replication
   8924..9016    +  CDS            lacI (fragment): lac repressor; lacI; The lac repressor binds to the lac operator to inhibit transcription in E. coli. This inhibition can be relieved by adding lactose or isopropyl-β-D-thiogalactopyranoside (IPTG).
   9029..9050    +  protein_bind   CAP binding site: CAP binding activates transcription in the presence of cAMP. E. coli catabolite activator protein
   9065..9095    +  promoter       lac promoter: promoter for the E. coli lac operon
   9103..9119    +  protein_bind   lac operator: The lac repressor binds to the lac operator to inhibit transcription in E. coli. This inhibition can be relieved by adding lactose or isopropyl-β-D-thiogalactopyranoside (IPTG). lac repressor encoded by lacI
   9164..9182    +  promoter       T3 promoter: promoter for bacteriophage T3 RNA polymerase
>Addgene plasmid #90368 | pLminP_Luc2P_RE26 | addgene full sequence | sequence record 369888 | Addgene NGS Result
AATGTAGTCTTATGCAATACTCTTGTAGTCTTGCAACATGGTAACGATGAGTTAGCAACATGCCTTACAA
GGAGAGAAAAAGCACCGTGCATGCCGATTGGTGGAAGTAAGGTGGTACGATCGTGCCTTATTAGGAAGGC
AACAGACGGGTCTGACATGGATTGGACGAACCACTGAATTGCCGCATTGCAGAGATATTGTATTTAAGTG
CCTAGCTCGATACATAAACGGGTCTCTCTGGTTAGACCAGATCTGAGCCTGGGAGCTCTCTGGCTAACTA
GGGAACCCACTGCTTAAGCCTCAATAAAGCTTGCCTTGAGTGCTTCAAGTAGTGTGTGCCCGTCTGTTGT
GTGACTCTGGTAACTAGAGATCCCTCAGACCCTTTTAGTCAGTGTGGAAAATCTCTAGCAGTGGCGCCCG
AACAGGGACTTGAAAGCGAAAGGGAAACCAGAGGAGCTCTCTCGACGCAGGACTCGGCTTGCTGAAGCGC
GCACGGCAAGAGGCGAGGGGCGGCGACTGGTGAGTACGCCAAAAATTTTGACTAGCGGAGGCTAGAAGGA
GAGAGATGGGTGCGAGAGCGTCAGTATTAAGCGGGGGAGAATTAGATCGCGATGGGAAAAAATTCGGTTA
AGGCCAGGGGGAAAGAAAAAATATAAATTAAAACATATAGTATGGGCAAGCAGGGAGCTAGAACGATTCG
CAGTTAATCCTGGCCTGTTAGAAACATCAGAAGGCTGTAGACAAATACTGGGACAGCTACAACCATCCCT
TCAGACAGGATCAGAAGAACTTAGATCATTATATAATACAGTAGCAACCCTCTATTGTGTGCATCAAAGG
ATAGAGATAAAAGACACCAAGGAAGCTTTAGACAAGATAGAGGAAGAGCAAAACAAAAGTAAGACCACCG
CACAGCAAGCGGCCGCTGATCTTCAGACCTGGAGGAGGAGATATGAGGGACAATTGGAGAAGTGAATTAT
ATAAATATAAAGTAGTAAAAATTGAACCATTAGGAGTAGCACCCACCAAGGCAAAGAGAAGAGTGGTGCA
GAGAGAAAAAAGAGCAGTGGGAATAGGAGCTTTGTTCCTTGGGTTCTTGGGAGCAGCAGGAAGCACTATG
GGCGCAGCGTCAATGACGCTGACGGTACAGGCCAGACAATTATTGTCTGGTATAGTGCAGCAGCAGAACA
ATTTGCTGAGGGCTATTGAGGCGCAACAGCATCTGTTGCAACTCACAGTCTGGGGCATCAAGCAGCTCCA
GGCAAGAATCCTGGCTGTGGAAAGATACCTAAAGGATCAACAGCTCCTGGGGATTTGGGGTTGCTCTGGA
AAACTCATTTGCACCACTGCTGTGCCTTGGAATGCTAGTTGGAGTAATAAATCTCTGGAACAGATTTGGA
ATCACACGACCTGGATGGAGTGGGACAGAGAAATTAACAATTACACAAGCTTAATACACTCCTTAATTGA
AGAATCGCAAAACCAGCAAGAAAAGAATGAACAAGAATTATTGGAATTAGATAAATGGGCAAGTTTGTGG
AATTGGTTTAACATAACAAATTGGCTGTGGTATATAAAATTATTCATAATGATAGTAGGAGGCTTGGTAG
GTTTAAGAATAGTTTTTGCTGTACTTTCTATAGTGAATAGAGTTAGGCAGGGATATTCACCATTATCGTT
TCAGACCCACCTCCCAACCCCGAGGGGACCCGACAGGCCCGAAGGAATAGAAGAAGAAGGTGGAGAGAGA
GACAGAGACAGATCCATTCGATTAGTGAACGGATCTCGACGGTATCGGTTAACTTTTAAAAGAAAAGGGG
GGATTGGGGGGTACAGTGCAGGGGAAAGAATAGTAGACATAATAGCAACAGACATACAAACTAAAGAATT
ACAAAAACAAATTACAAAAATTCAAAATTTTATCGATCGCACCAGCGTGTGGATCATTGCGCAATATTGC
GCAATATTGCGCAATATTGCGCAATGCTTGCATAACGATCCGAGAACAGATCTGGCCTCGGCGGCCAAGC
TTAGACACTAGAGGGTATATAATGGAAGCTCGACTTCCAGCTTGGCAATCCGGTACTGTTGGTAAAGCCA
CCATGGAAGATGCCAAAAACATTAAGAAGGGCCCAGCGCCATTCTACCCACTCGAAGACGGGACCGCCGG
CGAGCAGCTGCACAAAGCCATGAAGCGCTACGCCCTGGTGCCCGGCACCATCGCCTTTACCGACGCACAT
ATCGAGGTGGACATTACCTACGCCGAGTACTTCGAGATGAGCGTTCGGCTGGCAGAAGCTATGAAGCGCT
ATGGGCTGAATACAAACCATCGGATCGTGGTGTGCAGCGAGAATAGCTTGCAGTTCTTCATGCCCGTGTT
GGGTGCCCTGTTCATCGGTGTGGCTGTGGCCCCAGCTAACGACATCTACAACGAGCGCGAGCTGCTGAAC
AGCATGGGCATCAGCCAGCCCACCGTCGTATTCGTGAGCAAGAAAGGGCTGCAAAAGATCCTCAACGTGC
AAAAGAAGCTACCGATCATACAAAAGATCATCATCATGGATAGCAAGACCGACTACCAGGGCTTCCAAAG
CATGTACACCTTCGTGACTTCCCATTTGCCACCCGGCTTCAACGAGTACGACTTCGTGCCCGAGAGCTTC
GACCGGGACAAAACCATCGCCCTGATCATGAACAGTAGTGGCAGTACCGGATTGCCCAAGGGCGTAGCCC
TACCGCACCGCACCGCTTGTGTCCGATTCAGTCATGCCCGCGACCCCATCTTCGGCAACCAGATCATCCC
CGACACCGCTATCCTCAGCGTGGTGCCATTTCACCACGGCTTCGGCATGTTCACCACGCTGGGCTACTTG
ATCTGCGGCTTTCGGGTCGTGCTCATGTACCGCTTCGAGGAGGAGCTATTCTTGCGCAGCTTGCAAGACT
ATAAGATTCAATCTGCCCTGCTGGTGCCCACACTATTTAGCTTCTTCGCTAAGAGCACTCTCATCGACAA
GTACGACCTAAGCAACTTGCACGAGATCGCCAGCGGCGGGGCGCCGCTCAGCAAGGAGGTAGGTGAGGCC
GTGGCCAAACGCTTCCACCTACCAGGCATCCGCCAGGGCTACGGCCTGACAGAAACAACCAGCGCCATTC
TGATCACCCCCGAAGGGGACGACAAGCCTGGCGCAGTAGGCAAGGTGGTGCCCTTCTTCGAGGCTAAGGT
GGTGGACTTGGACACCGGTAAGACACTGGGTGTGAACCAGCGCGGCGAGCTGTGCGTCCGTGGCCCCATG
ATCATGAGCGGCTACGTTAACAACCCCGAGGCTACAAACGCTCTCATCGACAAGGACGGCTGGCTGCACA
GCGGCGACATCGCCTACTGGGACGAGGACGAGCACTTCTTCATCGTGGACCGGCTGAAGAGCCTGATCAA
ATACAAGGGCTACCAGGTAGCCCCAGCCGAACTGGAGAGCATCCTGCTGCAACACCCCAACATCTTCGAC
GCCGGGGTCGCCGGCCTGCCCGACGACGATGCCGGCGAGCTGCCCGCCGCAGTCGTCGTGCTGGAACACG
GTAAAACCATGACCGAGAAGGAGATCGTGGACTATGTGGCCAGCCAGGTTACAACCGCCAAGAAGCTGCG
CGGTGGTGTTGTGTTCGTGGACGAGGTGCCTAAAGGACTGACCGGCAAGTTGGACGCCCGCAAGATCCGC
GAGATTCTCATTAAGGCCAAGAAGGGCGGCAAGATCGCCGTGAATTCTCACGGCTTCCCTCCCGAGGTGG
AGGAGCAGGCCGCCGGCACCCTGCCCATGAGCTGCGCCCAGGAGAGCGGCATGGATAGACACCCTGCTGC
TTGCGCCAGCGCCAGGATCAACGTCTAAGGCCGCGACTCTAGAACGCGTCACTGCGGCTCAGCGAGTTCG
CGTAGTGACTACAGACATCAGCGCGTACCGGTTAGTAATGATCGACAATCAACCTCTGGATTACAAAATT
TGTGAAAGATTGACTGGTATTCTTAACTATGTTGCTCCTTTTACGCTATGTGGATACGCTGCTTTAATGC
CTTTGTATCATGCTATTGCTTCCCGTATGGCTTTCATTTTCTCCTCCTTGTATAAATCCTGGTTGCTGTC
TCTTTATGAGGAGTTGTGGCCCGTTGTCAGGCAACGTGGCGTGGTGTGCACTGTGTTTGCTGACGCAACC
CCCACTGGTTGGGGCATTGCCACCACCTGTCAGCTCCTTTCCGGGACTTTCGCTTTCCCCCTCCCTATTG
CCACGGCGGAACTCATCGCCGCCTGCCTTGCCCGCTGCTGGACAGGGGCTCGGCTGTTGGGCACTGACAA
TTCCGTGGTGTTGTCGGGGAAGCTGACGTCCTTTCCATGGCTGCTCGCCTGTGTTGCCACCTGGATTCTG
CGCGGGACGTCCTTCTGCTACGTCCCTTCGGCCCTCAATCCAGCGGACCTTCCTTCCCGCGGCCTGCTGC
CGGCTCTGCGGCCTCTTCCGCGTCTTCGCCTTCGCCCTCAGACGAGTCGGATCTCCCTTTGGGCCGCCTC
CCCGCCTGGCGATGGTACCGGTGTGGAAAGTCCCCAGGCTCCCCAGCAGGCAGAAGTATGCAAAGCATGC
ATCTCAATTAGTCAGCAACCAGGTGTGGAAAGTCCCCAGGCTCCCCAGCAGGCAGAAGTATGCAAAGCAT
GCATCTCAATTAGTCAGCAACCATAGTCCCGCCCCTAACTCCGCCCATCCCGCCCCTAACTCCGCCCAGT
TCCGCCCATTCTCCGCCCCATGGCTGACTAATTTTTTTTATTTATGCAGAGGCCGAGGCCGCCTCTGCCT
CTGAGCTATTCCAGAAGTAGTGAGGAGGCTTTTTTGGAGGCCTAGGCTTTTGCAAAAAGCTCCCGGGAGC
TTGTATATCCATTTTCGGATCTGATCAGCACCTAGCATGGTGAGCAAGGGCGAGGAGCTGTTCACCGGGG
TGGTGCCCATCCTGGTCGAGCTGGACGGCGACGTAAACGGCCACAAGTTCAGCGTGTCCGGCGAGGGCGA
GGGCGATGCCACCTACGGCAAGCTGACCCTGAAGTTCATCTGCACCACCGGCAAGCTGCCCGTGCCCTGG
CCCACCCTCGTGACCACCTTCACCTACGGCGTGCAGTGCTTCGCCCGCTACCCCGACCACATGAAGCAGC
ACGACTTCTTCAAGTCCGCCATGCCCGAAGGCTACGTCCAGGAGCGCACCATCTTCTTCAAGGACGACGG
CAACTACAAGACCCGCGCCGAGGTGAAGTTCGAGGGCGACACCCTGGTGAACCGCATCGAGCTGAAGGGC
ATCGACTTCAAGGAGGACGGCAACATCCTGGGGCACAAGCTGGAGTACAACTACAACAGCCACAAGGTCT
ATATCACCGCCGACAAGCAGAAGAACGGCATCAAGGTGAACTTCAAGACCCGCCACAACATCGAGGACGG
CAGCGTGCAGCTCGCCGACCACTACCAGCAGAACACCCCCATCGGCGACGGCCCCGTGCTGCTGCCCGAC
AACCACTACCTGAGCACCCAGTCCGCCCTGAGCAAAGACCCCAACGAGAAGCGCGATCACATGGTCCTGC
TGGAGTTCGTGACCGCCGCCGGGATCACTCTCGGCATGGACGAGCTGTACAAGTAAGGTACCTTTAAGAC
CAATGACTTACAAGGCAGCTGTAGATCTTAGCCACTTTTTAAAAGAAAAGGGGGGACTGGAAGGGCTAAT
TCACTCCCAACGAAGACAAGATCTGCTTTTTGCTTGTACTGGGTCTCTCTGGTTAGACCAGATCTGAGCC
TGGGAGCTCTCTGGCTAACTAGGGAACCCACTGCTTAAGCCTCAATAAAGCTTGCCTTGAGTGCTTCAAG
TAGTGTGTGCCCGTCTGTTGTGTGACTCTGGTAACTAGAGATCCCTCAGACCCTTTTAGTCAGTGTGGAA
AATCTCTAGCAGTAGTAGTTCATGTCATCTTATTATTCAGTATTTATAACTTGCAAAGAAATGAATATCA
GAGAGTGAGAGGAACTTGTTTATTGCAGCTTATAATGGTTACAAATAAAGCAATAGCATCACAAATTTCA
CAAATAAAGCATTTTTTTCACTGCATTCTAGTTGTGGTTTGTCCAAACTCATCAATGTATCTTATCATGT
CTGGCTCTAGCTATCCCGCCCCTAACTCCGCCCATCCCGCCCCTAACTCCGCCCAGTTCCGCCCATTCTC
CGCCCCATGGCTGACTAATTTTTTTTATTTATGCAGAGGCCGAGGCCGCCTCGGCCTCTGAGCTATTCCA
GAAGTAGTGAGGAGGCTTTTTTGGAGGCCTAGGGACGTACCCAATTCGCCCTATAGTGAGTCGTATTACG
CGCGCTCACTGGCCGTCGTTTTACAACGTCGTGACTGGGAAAACCCTGGCGTTACCCAACTTAATCGCCT
TGCAGCACATCCCCCTTTCGCCAGCTGGCGTAATAGCGAAGAGGCCCGCACCGATCGCCCTTCCCAACAG
TTGCGCAGCCTGAATGGCGAATGGG
[124 nt withheld, positions 6536-6659]
C
[91 nt withheld, positions 6661-6751]
A
[49 nt withheld, positions 6753-6801]
CCTTTGACGTTGGAGTCCACGTTCTTT
[37 nt withheld, positions 6829-6865]
ACCCTATCTCGGTCTATTCTTTTGATTTATAAGGGATTTTGCCGATTTCGGCCTATTGGTTAAAAAATGA
GCTGATTTAACAAAAATTTAACGCGAATTTTAACAAAATATTAACGCTTACAATTTAGGTGGCACTTTTC
GGGGAAATGTGCGCGGAACCCCTATTTGTTTATTTTTCTAAATACATTCAAATATGTATCCGCTCATGAG
ACAATAACCCTGATAAATGCTTCAATAATATTGAAAAAGGAAGAGTATGAGTATTCAACATTTCCGTGTC
GCCCTTATTCCCTTTTTTGCGGCATTTTGCCTTCCTGTTTTTGCTCACCCAGAAACGCTGGTGAAAGTAA
AAGATGCTGAAGATCAGTTGGGTGCACGAGTGGGTTACATCGAACTGGATCTCAACAGCGGTAAGATCCT
TGAGAGTTTTCGCCCCGAAGAACGTTTTCCAATGATGAGCACTTTTAAAGTTCTGCTATGTGGCGCGGTA
TTATCCCGTATTGACGCCGGGCAAGAGCAACTCGGTCGCCGCATACACTATTCTCAGAATGACTTGGTTG
AGTACTCACCAGTCACAGAAAAGCATCTTACGGATGGCATGACAGTAAGAGAATTATGCAGTGCTGCCAT
AACCATGAGTGATAACACTGCGGCCAACTTACTTCTGACAACGATCGGAGGACCGAAGGAGCTAACCGCT
TTTTTGCACAACATGGGGGATCATGTAACTCGCCTTGATCGTTGGGAACCGGAGCTGAATGAAGCCATAC
CAAACGACGAGCGTGACACCACGATGCCTGTAGCAATGGCAACAACGTTGCGCAAACTATTAACTGGCGA
ACTACTTACTCTAGCTTCCCGGCAACAATTAATAGACTGGATGGAGGCGGATAAAGTTGCAGGACCACTT
CTGCGCTCGGCCCTTCCGGCTGGCTGGTTTATTGCTGATAAATCTGGAGCCGGTGAGCGTGGGTCTCGCG
GTATCATTGCAGCACTGGGGCCAGATGGTAAGCCCTCCCGTATCGTAGTTATCTACACGACGGGGAGTCA
GGCAACTATGGATGAACGAAATAGACAGATCGCTGAGATAGGTGCCTCACTGATTAAGCATTGGTAACTG
TCAGACCAAGTTTACTCATATATACTTTAGATTGATTTAAAACTTCATTTTTAATTTAAAAGGATCTAGG
TGAAGATCCTTTTTGATAATCTCATGACCAAAATCCCTTAACGTGAGTTTTCGTTCCACTGAGCGTCAGA
CCCCGTAGAAAAGATCAAAGGATCTTCTTGAGATCCTTTTTTTCTGCGCGTAATCTGCTGCTTGCAAACA
AAAAAACCACCGCTACCAGCGGTGGTTTGTTTGCCGGATCAAGAGCTACCAACTCTTTTTCCGAAGGTAA
CTGGCTTCAGCAGAGCGCAGATACCAAATACTGTTCTTCTAGTGTAGCCGTAGTTAGGCCACCACTTCAA
GAACTCTGTAGCACCGCCTACATACCTCGCTCTGCTAATCCTGTTACCAGTGGCTGCTGCCAGTGGCGAT
AAGTCGTGTCTTACCGGGTTGGACTCAAGACGATAGTTACCGGATAAGGCGCAGCGGTCGGGCTGAACGG
GGGGTTCGTGCACACAGCCCAGCTTGGAGCGAACGACCTACACCGAACTGAGATACCTACAGCGTGAGCT
ATGAGAAAGCGCCACGCTTCCCGAAGGGAGAAAGGCGGACAGGTATCCGGTAAGCGGCAGGGTCGGAACA
GGAGAGCGCACGAGGGAGCTTCCAGGGGGAAACGCCTGGTATCTTTATAGTCCTGTCGGGTTTCGCCACC
TCTGACTTGAGCGTCGATTTTTGTGATGCTCGTCAGGGGGGCGGAGCCTATGGAAAAACGCCAGCAACGC
GGCCTTTTTACGGTTCCTGGCCTTTTGCTGGCCTTTTGCTCACATGTTCTTTCCTGCGTTATCCCCTGAT
TCTGTGGATAACCGTATTACCGCCTTTGAGTGAGCTGATACCGCTCGCCGCAGCCGAACGACCGAGCGCA
GCGAGTCAGTGAGCGAGGAAGCGGAAGAGCGCCCAATACGCAAACCGCCTCTCCCCGCGCGTTGGCCGAT
TCATTAATGCAGCTGGCACGACAGGTTTCCCGACTGGAAAGCGGGCAGTGAGCGCAACGCAATTAATGTG
AGTTAGCTCACTCATTAGGCACCCCAGGCTTTATACTTTATGCTTCCGGCTCGTATGTTGTGTGGAATTG
TGAGCGGATAACAATTTCACACAGGAAACAGCTATGACCATGATTACGCCAAGCGCGCAATTAACCCTCA
CTAAAGGGAACAAAAGCTGGAGCTGCAAGCTT
